Addgene plasmid #192053: pACE SOX (ORF37) D221N E244Q
Purpose: Expresses a 2X catalytic mutant of (ORF37) D221N E244Q
Depositing lab: Britt Glaunsinger. Depositing organization: University of California, Berkeley. Publication: DNA processing by the Kaposi's sarcoma-associated herpesvirus alkaline exonuclease SOX contributes to viral gene expression and infectious virion production. Hartenian E, Mendez AS, Didychuk AL, Khosla S, Glaunsinger BA. Nucleic Acids Res. 2023 Jan 11;51(1):182-197. doi: 10.1093/nar/gkac1190. PubMed 36537232.
Backbone
  Vector backbone: pACEmam1
  Backbone manufacturer: Geneva Biotech
  Backbone size w/o insert (bp): 3400
  Total vector size (bp): 4860
  Vector type: Unspecified
Growth in bacteria
  Bacterial resistance: Gentamicin, 10 μg/mL
  Growth temperature: 37°C
  Growth strain: DH5alpha
  Copy number: High Copy
Gene/Insert
  Gene/Insert name: SOX (D221N E244Q) (alt name: SOX (ORF37) (D221N E244Q))
  Species: Synthetic
  Insert size (bp): 1460
  Mutation: 2X catalytic mutant D221N E244Q
  Promoter: CMV
  Cloning method: Unknown
  Sequencing primers: 5′ TAATACGACTCACTATAGG
Terms and licenses: Academic/Nonprofit Terms; Industry Terms: Not Available to Industry
How to cite: pACE SOX (ORF37) D221N E244Q was a gift from Britt Glaunsinger (Addgene plasmid # 192053 ; http://n2t.net/addgene:192053 ; RRID:Addgene_192053)
