[The description below was written by a language model from this plasmid's Addgene catalogue record and pLannotate feature annotations shown in this document.]
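Description:
pACE SOX (ORF37) D221N E244Q is a 4.86 kb mammalian expression plasmid built on the pACEmam1 backbone, an acceptor-type vector whose architecture combines a mammalian expression cassette with elements for recombination-based assembly and transposition. It replicates in E. coli from a high-copy ColE1/pUC-type origin and is selected with gentamicin through the aacC1 acetyltransferase gene (GmR), which is driven by a class 1 integron Pc promoter. A single loxP site lies upstream of the expression cassette and would permit Cre-mediated fusion with other loxP-bearing plasmids. Tn7R and Tn7L ends flank the resistance marker and expression cassette, an arrangement that allows Tn7 transposition of this region into a recipient such as a baculoviral genome, although the record does not say that either capability was used here.

The payload is a roughly 1.46 kb coding sequence for SOX, the ORF37 alkaline exonuclease of Kaposi's sarcoma-associated herpesvirus, carrying the D221N and E244Q substitutions that together make it a double catalytic mutant. The wild-type protein has endo- and exonuclease activities involved in processing viral DNA intermediates. Expression is driven by the human CMV immediate-early enhancer and promoter and terminated by an SV40 polyadenylation signal; a T7 promoter sits just upstream of the ORF. No epitope tag is annotated on the ORF. The short hits annotated as HIV-1 LTR, SV40 large T antigen and SET1 fragments are probably incidental matches within promoter-proximal and terminator-flanking sequence rather than functional parts. The construct serves to express nuclease-dead SOX, presumably as a comparison to the active enzyme when studying the contribution of its DNA-processing activity to viral gene expression and virion production.
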