Features (pLannotate 1.2.2; 14 found; start..end, strand, type, name):
    190..778     +  rep_origin     ori: high-copy-number ColE1/pMB1/pBR322/pUC origin of replication
    913..1136    -  mobile_element Tn7R: mini-Tn7 element (right end of the Tn7 transposon) Tn7
   1203..1736    -  CDS            GmR: gentamycin acetyltransferase; aacC1; confers resistance to gentamycin
   1925..1953    -  promoter       Pc promoter: intI1 (promoter lies within the coding sequence); class 1 integron promoter
   2024..2057    +  protein_bind   loxP: Cre-mediated recombination occurs in the 8-bp core sequence (GCATACAT). Cre recombinase
   2135..2514    +  enhancer       CMV enhancer: human cytomegalovirus immediate early enhancer
   2515..2718    +  promoter       CMV promoter: human cytomegalovirus (CMV) immediate early promoter
   2714..2747    +  LTR            5' LTR (truncated) (fragment): truncated 5' long terminal repeat (LTR) from HIV-1
   2763..2781    +  promoter       T7 promoter: promoter for bacteriophage T7 RNA polymerase
   2829..4286    +  CDS            ORF37: AN_HHV8P - Experimental evidence at protein level: Swiss-Prot protein existence level 1. Plays a role in processing non linear or branched viral DNA intermediates in order to promote the production of mature packaged unit-length linear progeny viral DNA molecules. Exhibits endonuclease and exonuclease activities and accepts both double-stranded and single- stranded DNA as substrate. Exonuclease digestion of DNA is in the 5'-> 3' direction and the products are 5'-monophosphate nucleosides. Additionally, forms a recombinase with the major DNA-binding protein, which displays strand exchange activ
   4334..4417    +  CDS            large T antigen (fragment): large T antigen from SV40 (simian virus 40)
   4440..4574    +  polyA_signal   SV40 poly(A) signal: SV40 polyadenylation signal
   4603..4652    +  CDS            SET1 (fragment): solubility-enhancement tag derived from T7 phage gene 10B
   4695..4860    -  mobile_element Tn7L: mini-Tn7 element (left end of the Tn7 transposon) Tn7
>Addgene plasmid #192053 | pACE SOX (ORF37) D221N E244Q | addgene full sequence | sequence record 381556 | Addgene NGS Result
ACCGGTTGACTTGGGTCAACTGTCAGACCAAGTTTACTCATATATACTTTAGATTGATTTAAAACTTCAT
TTTTAATTTAAAAGGATCTAGGTGAAGATCCTTTTTGATAATCTCATGACCAAAATCCCTTAACGTGAGT
TTTCGTTCCACTGAGCGTCAGACCCCGTAGAAAAGATCAAAGGATCTTCTTGAGATCCTTTTTTTCTGCG
CGTAATCTGCTGCTTGCAAACAAAAAAACCACCGCTACCAGCGGTGGTTTGTTTGCCGGATCAAGAGCTA
CCAACTCTTTTTCCGAAGGTAACTGGCTTCAGCAGAGCGCAGATACCAAATACTGTTCTTCTAGTGTAGC
CGTAGTTAGGCCACCACTTCAAGAACTCTGTAGCACCGCCTACATACCTCGCTCTGCTAATCCTGTTACC
AGTGGCTGCTGCCAGTGGCGATAAGTCGTGTCTTACCGGGTTGGACTCAAGACGATAGTTACCGGATAAG
GCGCAGCGGTCGGGCTGAACGGGGGGTTCGTGCACACAGCCCAGCTTGGAGCGAACGACCTACACCGAAC
TGAGATACCTACAGCGTGAGCTATGAGAAAGCGCCACGCTTCCCGAAGGGAGAAAGGCGGACAGGTATCC
GGTAAGCGGCAGGGTCGGAACAGGAGAGCGCACGAGGGAGCTTCCAGGGGGAAACGCCTGGTATCTTTAT
AGTCCTGTCGGGTTTCGCCACCTCTGACTTGAGCGTCGATTTTTGTGATGCTCGTCAGGGGGGCGGAGCC
TATGGAAAAACGCCAGCAACGCGGCCTTTTTACGGTTCCTGGCCTTTTGCTGGCCTTTTGCTCACATGTT
CTTTCCTGCGTTATCCCCTGATTGACTTGGGTCGCTCTTCCTGTGGATGCGCAGATGCCCTGCGTAAGCG
GGTGTGGGCGGACAATAAAGTCTTAAACTGAACAAAATAGATCTAAACTATGACAATAAAGTCTTAAACT
AGACAGAATAGTTGTAAACTGAAATCAGTCCAGTTATGCTGTGAAAAAGCATACTGGACTTTTGTTATGG
CTAAAGCAAACTCTTCATTTTCTGAAGTGCAAATTGCCCGTCGTATTAAAGAGGGGCGTGGCCAAGGGCA
TGTAAAGACTATATTCGCGGCGTTGTGACAATTTACCGAACAACTCCGCGGCCGGGAAGCCGATCTCGGC
TTGAACGAATTGTTAGGTGGCGGTACTTGGGTCGATATCAAAGTGCATCACTTCTTCCCGTATGCCCAAC
TTTGTATAGAGAGCCACTGCGGGATCGTCACCGTAATCTGCTTGCACGTAGATCACATAAGCACCAAGCG
CGTTGGCCTCATGCTTGAGGAGATTGATGAGCGCGGTGGCAATGCCCTGCCTCCGGTGCTCGCCGGAGAC
TGCGAGATCATAGATATAGATCTCACTACGCGGCTGCTCAAACTTGGGCAGAACGTAAGCCGCGAGAGCG
CCAACAACCGCTTCTTGGTCGAAGGCAGCAAGCGCGATGAATGTCTTACTACGGAGCAAGTTCCCGAGGT
AATCGGAGTCCGGCTGATGTTGGGAGTAGGTGGCTACGTCTCCGAACTCACGACCGAAAAGATCAAGAGC
AGCCCGCATGGATTTGACTTGGTCAGGGCCGAGCCTACATGTGCGAATGATGCCCATACTTGAGCCACCT
AACTTTGTTTTAGGGCGACTGCCCTGCTGCGTAACATCGTTGCTGCTGCGTAACATCGTTGCTGCTCCAT
AACATCAAACATCGACCCACGGCGTAACGCGCTTGCTGCTTGGATGCCCGAGGCATAGACTGTACAAAAA
AACAGTCATAACAAGCCATGAAAACCGCCACTGCGCCGTTACCACCGCTGCGTTCGGTCAAGGTTCTGGA
CCAGTTGCGTGAGCGCATACGCTACTTGCATTACAGTTTACGAACCGAACAGGCTTATGTCAACTGGGTT
CGTGCCTTCATCCGTTTCCACGGTGTGCGTCACCCGGCAACCTTGGGCAGCAGCGAAGTCGCCATAACTT
CGTATAGCATACATTATACGAAGTTATCTGTAACTATAACGGTCCTAAGGTAGCGAGTTTAAACACTAGT
ATCGATCGCGATGTACGGGCCAGATATACGCGTTGACATTGATTATTGACTAGTTATTAATAGTAATCAA
TTACGGGGTCATTAGTTCATAGCCCATATATGGAGTTCCGCGTTACATAACTTACGGTAAATGGCCCGCC
TGGCTGACCGCCCAACGACCCCCGCCCATTGACGTCAATAATGACGTATGTTCCCATAGTAACGCCAATA
GGGACTTTCCATTGACGTCAATGGGTGGAGTATTTACGGTAAACTGCCCACTTGGCAGTACATCAAGTGT
ATCATATGCCAAGTACGCCCCCTATTGACGTCAATGACGGTAAATGGCCCGCCTGGCATTATGCCCAGTA
CATGACCTTATGGGACTTTCCTACTTGGCAGTACATCTACGTATTAGTCATCGCTATTACCATGGTGATG
CGGTTTTGGCAGTACATCAATGGGCGTGGATAGCGGTTTGACTCACGGGGATTTCCAAGTCTCCACCCCA
TTGACGTCAATGGGAGTTTGTTTTGGCACCAAAATCAACGGGACTTTCCAAAATGTCGTAACAACTCCGC
CCCATTGACGCAAATGGGCGGTAGGCGTGTACGGTGGGAGGTCTATATAAGCAGAGCTCTCTGGCTAACT
AGAGAACCCACTGCTTACTGGCTTATCGAAATTAATACGACTCACTATAGGGAGACCCAAGCTGGCTAGT
GGATCCCGGTCCGAAGCGCGCGGAATTCATGGAAGCCACACCGACCCCGGCCGATCTGTTCAGCGAAGAT
TACCTGGTGGATACCCTGGATGGCCTGACCGTGGATGATCAGCAGGCCGTTCTGGCAAGCCTGAGCTTCA
GCAAGTTCCTGAAGCATGCCAAAGTGCGTGACTGGTGTGCCCAGGCAAAAATCCAGCCTAGTATGCCGGC
CCTGCGCATGGCATACAATTACTTCCTGTTCAGTAAAGTTGGCGAATTTATTGGTAGCGAAGACGTTTGT
AATTTTTTCGTGGATCGTGTGTTTGGCGGCGTGCGCCTGCTGGATGTTGCAAGCGTTTATGCCGCCTGTA
GTCAGATGAATGCCCATCAGCGCCATCACATCTGTTGTCTGGTGGAACGTGCAACCAGCAGTCAAAGCCT
GAACCCGGTGTGGGATGCCTTACGCGATGGTATCATCAGCAGCAGCAAGTTCCATTGGGCCGTGAAGCAG
CAGAACACCAGCAAGAAAATTTTCAGCCCGTGGCCGATCACAAACAACCATTTTGTGGCCGGCCCGTTAG
CCTTTGGTCTGCGTTGCGAAGAGGTGGTTAAAACCCTGCTGGCAACACTGCTGCATCCTGATGAGGCCAA
CTGCCTGGACTACGGTTTTATGCAGAGCCCGCAGAACGGTATCTTTGGCGTTAGCCTGAATTTTGCCGCC
AATGTGAAAACCGACACCGAAGGCCGTCTGCAGTTCGATCCTAACTGTAAGGTGTATCAGATTAAATGCC
GCTTTAAATATACATTCGCAAAAATGGAATGTGATCCGATCTATGCCGCCTACCAGCGCTTATATGAAGC
ACCGGGCAAACTGGCACTGAAGGACTTTTTCTACAGCATTAGCAAGCCGGCCGTTGAGTACGTTGGTCTG
GGCAAATTACCGAGCGAAAGCGACTATCTGGTGGCCTATGATCAGGAATGGGAAGCCTGCCCGCGCAAAA
AACGCAAACTGACCCCGCTGCACAACCTGATTCGTGAGTGTATCCTGCACAACAGCACCACCGAGAGCGA
CGTTTACGTTCTGACCGATCCGCAGGATACCCGTGGCCAGATCAGTATCAAGGCACGCTTCAAGGCCAAC
CTGTTTGTGAACGTGCGCCACAGCTACTTTTACCAGGTGCTGCTGCAGAGTAGTATCGTGGAGGAGTATA
TTGGCCTGGATAGCGGTATTCCGCGTCTGGGTAGCCCGAAATATTACATCGCCACCGGTTTCTTCCGTAA
ACGCGGCTATCAGGATCCGGTGAATTGCACAATTGGTGGCGACGCCCTGGATCCTCATGTGGAGATTCCG
ACCCTGCTGATTGTGACCCCGGTGTATTTCCCTCGCGGCGCCAAGCACCGTCTGCTGCATCAGGCAGCCA
ATTTCTGGAGCCGCAGCGCCAAAGATACATTTCCGTATATCAAATGGGATTTTAGCTACCTGAGCGCCAA
CGTGCCGCACAGCCCGTAATCTAGAGCCTGCAGTCTCGACAAGCTTGTCGAGAAGTACTAGAGGATCATA
ATCAGCCATACCACATTTGTAGAGGTTTTACTTGCTTTAAAAAACCTCCCACACCTCCCCCTGAACCTGA
AACATAAAATGAATGCAATTGTTGTTGTTAACTTGTTTATTGCAGCTTATAATGGTTACAAATAAAGCAA
TAGCATCACAAATTTCACAAATAAAGCATTTTTTTCACTGCATTCTAGTTGTGGTTTGTCCAAACTCATC
AATGTATCTTATCATGTCTGGATCTGATCACTGCTTGAGCCTAGAAGATCCGGCTGCTAACAAAGCCCGA
AAGGAAGCTGAGTTGGCTGCTGCCACCGCTGAGCAATAACTATCATAACCCCTAGGGTATACCCATCTAA
TTGGAACCAGATAAGTGAAATCTAGTTCCAAACTATTTTGTCATTTTTAATTTTCGTATTAGCTTACGAC
GCTACACCCAGTTCCCATCTATTTTGTCACTCTTCCCTAAATAATCCTTAAAAACTCCATTTCCACCCCT
CCCAGTTCCCAACTATTTTGTCCGCCCACA
